Addgene plasmid #14360: pAG414GPD-ccdB-DsRed
Purpose: (Empty Backbone)
Depositing lab: Susan Lindquist. Depositing organization: Whitehead Institute for Biomedical Research. Publication: A suite of Gateway cloning vectors for high-throughput genetic analysis in Saccharomyces cerevisiae. Alberti S, Gitler AD, Lindquist S. Yeast. 2007 Oct . 24(10):913-9. 10.1002/yea.1502 PubMed 17583893.
Backbone
  Vector backbone: pRS414
  Vector type: Yeast Expression ; Gateway Destination
  Selectable markers: TRP1
Growth in bacteria
  Bacterial resistance: Chloramphenicol and Ampicillin, 25 & 100 μg/mL
  Growth temperature: 37°C
  Growth strain: ccdB Survival
  Growth instructions: DB3.1, ccdB Survival
  Copy number: Unknown
Gene/Insert
  Gene/Insert name: None
  Tag / fusion protein: DsRed (C terminal on backbone)
  Cloning method: Gateway Cloning
  Sequencing primers: 5′ GPDPro_F
Terms and licenses: Academic/Nonprofit Terms; Industry Terms: Not Available to Industry
Depositor comments: Type of plasmid: CEN. This plasmid contains the Gateway technology from Invitrogen; Invitrogen requires purchasing of Gateway Clonase for carrying out the Gateway recombinational cloning reaction http://www.invitrogen.com Please note that the full plasmid sequence is provided as a reference only, and may not match the exact sequence of the plasmid.
How to cite: pAG414GPD-ccdB-DsRed was a gift from Susan Lindquist (Addgene plasmid # 14360 ; http://n2t.net/addgene:14360 ; RRID:Addgene_14360)
