[The description below was written by a language model from this plasmid's Addgene catalogue record and pLannotate feature annotations shown in this document.]
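Description:
pAG414GPD-ccdB-DsRed is an empty Gateway destination vector for protein expression in Saccharomyces cerevisiae, built on the pRS414 shuttle backbone. In yeast it is maintained as a low-copy centromeric plasmid through a CEN6/ARS element and selected by the TRP1 auxotrophic marker, which is driven by its own promoter. In E. coli it replicates from a ColE1/pUC-type origin and carries an ampicillin resistance gene. An f1 origin and remnants of the pBluescript-derived lacZα/MCS region, with flanking T3 and T7 promoters, are also present.

The expression unit consists of the constitutive GPD (TDH3, annotated as GAP) promoter, a Gateway cassette, a DsRed coding sequence and the CYC1 terminator. The cassette is bounded by attR1 and attR2 and contains a chloramphenicol resistance gene and the ccdB toxin gene. Because CcdB poisons gyrase in ordinary E. coli strains, the unrecombined vector has to be propagated in a ccdB-tolerant strain, with chloramphenicol and ampicillin selecting for retention of the cassette. In an LR reaction with an attL-flanked entry clone, the cassette is replaced by the gene of interest, and ccdB then counterselects against unreacted vector in standard hosts.

An open reading frame lacking a stop codon and inserted in frame is expressed as a fusion with DsRed at its C terminus. The feature annotation identifies this reporter as the monomeric DsRed-Monomer variant. The plasmid belongs to a suite of yeast Gateway vectors designed for high-throughput genetic analysis. It suits constitutive, near-single-copy expression of red fluorescent fusion proteins, for example in localisation studies. The depositor notes that the full sequence is a reference only and may not match the physical plasmid exactly.
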