Features (pLannotate 1.2.2; 29 found; start..end, strand, type, name):
     70..573     -  misc_feature   CEN/ARS: S. cerevisiae CEN6 centromere fused to an autonomously replicating sequence
    610..714     +  promoter       AmpR promoter: bla
    715..1575    +  CDS            AmpR: β-lactamase; bla; confers resistance to ampicillin, carbenicillin, and related antibiotics
   1746..2334    +  rep_origin     ori: high-copy-number ColE1/pMB1/pBR322/pUC origin of replication
   2517..2609    +  CDS            lacI (fragment): lac repressor; lacI; The lac repressor binds to the lac operator to inhibit transcription in E. coli. This inhibition can be relieved by adding lactose or isopropyl-β-D-thiogalactopyranoside (IPTG).
   2622..2643    +  protein_bind   CAP binding site: CAP binding activates transcription in the presence of cAMP. E. coli catabolite activator protein
   2658..2688    +  promoter       lac promoter: promoter for the E. coli lac operon
   2696..2712    +  protein_bind   lac operator: The lac repressor binds to the lac operator to inhibit transcription in E. coli. This inhibition can be relieved by adding lactose or isopropyl-β-D-thiogalactopyranoside (IPTG). lac repressor encoded by lacI
   2757..2775    +  promoter       T3 promoter: promoter for bacteriophage T3 RNA polymerase
   2804..3448    +  promoter       GAP promoter: S. cerevisiae TDH3; promoter for glyceraldehyde-3-phosphate dehydrogenase
   3454..3474    +  misc_feature   MCS (fragment): pBluescript multiple cloning site
   3478..3602    +  protein_bind   attR1: mutant version of attR; recombination site for the Gateway® LR reaction LR Clonase™
   3627..3657    +  promoter       lac UV5 promoter: E. coli lac promoter with an "up" mutation
   3681..3710    +  promoter       cat promoter (fragment): promoter of the E. coli cat gene encoding chloramphenicol acetyltransferase
   3711..4370    +  CDS            CmR: chloramphenicol acetyltransferase; cat; confers resistance to chloramphenicol
   4552..4710    +  CDS            ccdA (fragment): CCDA_ECO57 - Also known as H, letA. Experimental evidence at protein level: Swiss-Prot protein existence level 1. Antitoxin component of a type II toxin-antitoxin (TA) system which inhibits the post-segregational killing (PSK) of plasmid-free cells, also referred to as a plasmid addiction system. Binds to and blocks the activity of CcdB; will also remove bound CcdB protein from the CcdB-GyrA complex by forming a CcdA-CcdB complex, a process termed rejuvenation. Functions as a transcriptional corepressor for the ccdAB operon, repression also requires CcdB (By similarity). From Escherichia coli
   4715..5017    +  CDS            ccdB: CCDB_ECOLI - Also known as G, letB, letD. Experimental evidence at protein level: Swiss-Prot protein existence level 1. Toxic component of a type II toxin-antitoxin (TA) system, functioning in plasmid maintainence. Responsible for the post- segregational killing (PSK) of plasmid-free cells, also referred to as a plasmid addiction system. Half-life of over 2 hours. Cell killing by CcdB is accompanied by filamentation, defects in chromosome and plasmid segregation, defects in cell division, formation of anucleate cells, decreased DNA synthesis and plasmid loss. Interferes with the activity of DN
   5061..5185    -  protein_bind   attR2: mutant version of attR; recombination site for the Gateway® LR reaction LR Clonase™
   5189..5216    +  misc_feature   MCS (fragment): pBluescript multiple cloning site
   5217..5894    +  CDS            DsRed-Monomer: monomeric derivative of DsRed fluorescent protein (Strongin et al., 2007) mammalian codon-optimized
   5901..6148    +  terminator     CYC1 terminator: S. cerevisiae CYC1; transcription terminator for CYC1
   6167..6185    -  promoter       T7 promoter: promoter for bacteriophage T7 RNA polymerase
   6193..6348    +  CDS            lacZα (fragment): LacZα fragment of β-galactosidase; lacZ fragment
   6356..6811    +  rep_origin     f1 ori (sequence partly withheld): f1 bacteriophage origin of replication; arrow indicates direction of (+) strand synthesis
   6812..6863    -  misc_feature   bom (fragment): basis of mobility region from pBR322
   6910..7584    -  CDS            TRP1: phosphoribosylanthranilate isomerase, required for tryptophan biosynthesis; S. cerevisiae TRP1; yeast auxotrophic marker
   7585..7865    -  promoter       TRP1 promoter: S. cerevisiae TRP1
   7866..7915    -  misc_feature   bom (fragment): basis of mobility region from pBR322
   8017..1       -  CDS            rop (fragment) (across the origin): Rop protein, which maintains plasmids at low copy number; rop
>Addgene plasmid #14360 | pAG414GPD-ccdB-DsRed | depositor full sequence | sequence record 8023 | Author sequence
GACGAAAGGGCCTCGTGATACGCCTATTTTTATAGGTTAATGTCATGATAATAATGGTTTCTTAGGACGG
ATCGCTTGCCTGTAACTTACACGCGCCTCGTATCTTTTAATGATGGAATAATTTGGGAATTTACTCTGTG
TTTATTTATTTTTATGTTTTGTATTTGGATTTTAGAAAGTAAATAAAGAAGGTAGAAGAGTTACGGAATG
AAGAAAAAAAAATAAACAAAGGTTTAAAAAATTTCAACAAAAAGCGTACTTTACATATATATTTATTAGA
CAAGAAAAGCAGATTAAATAGATATACATTCGATTAACGATAAGTAAAATGTAAAATCACAGGATTTTCG
TGTGTGGTCTTCTACACAGACAAGATGAAACAATTCGGCATTAATACCTGAGAGCAGGAAGAGCAAGATA
AAAGGTAGTATTTGTTGGCGATCCCCCTAGAGTCTTTTACATCTTCGGAAAACAAAAACTATTTTTTCTT
TAATTTCTTTTTTTACTTTCTATTTTTAATTTATATATTTATATTAAAAAATTTAAATTATAATTATTTT
TATAGCACGTGATGAAAAGGACCCAGGTGGCACTTTTCGGGGAAATGTGCGCGGAACCCCTATTTGTTTA
TTTTTCTAAATACATTCAAATATGTATCCGCTCATGAGACAATAACCCTGATAAATGCTTCAATAATATT
GAAAAAGGAAGAGTATGAGTATTCAACATTTCCGTGTCGCCCTTATTCCCTTTTTTGCGGCATTTTGCCT
TCCTGTTTTTGCTCACCCAGAAACGCTGGTGAAAGTAAAAGATGCTGAAGATCAGTTGGGTGCACGAGTG
GGTTACATCGAACTGGATCTCAACAGCGGTAAGATCCTTGAGAGTTTTCGCCCCGAAGAACGTTTTCCAA
TGATGAGCACTTTTAAAGTTCTGCTATGTGGCGCGGTATTATCCCGTATTGACGCCGGGCAAGAGCAACT
CGGTCGCCGCATACACTATTCTCAGAATGACTTGGTTGAGTACTCACCAGTCACAGAAAAGCATCTTACG
GATGGCATGACAGTAAGAGAATTATGCAGTGCTGCCATAACCATGAGTGATAACACTGCGGCCAACTTAC
TTCTGACAACGATCGGAGGACCGAAGGAGCTAACCGCTTTTTTGCACAACATGGGGGATCATGTAACTCG
CCTTGATCGTTGGGAACCGGAGCTGAATGAAGCCATACCAAACGACGAGCGTGACACCACGATGCCTGTA
GCAATGGCAACAACGTTGCGCAAACTATTAACTGGCGAACTACTTACTCTAGCTTCCCGGCAACAATTAA
TAGACTGGATGGAGGCGGATAAAGTTGCAGGACCACTTCTGCGCTCGGCCCTTCCGGCTGGCTGGTTTAT
TGCTGATAAATCTGGAGCCGGTGAGCGTGGGTCTCGCGGTATCATTGCAGCACTGGGGCCAGATGGTAAG
CCCTCCCGTATCGTAGTTATCTACACGACGGGGAGTCAGGCAACTATGGATGAACGAAATAGACAGATCG
CTGAGATAGGTGCCTCACTGATTAAGCATTGGTAACTGTCAGACCAAGTTTACTCATATATACTTTAGAT
TGATTTAAAACTTCATTTTTAATTTAAAAGGATCTAGGTGAAGATCCTTTTTGATAATCTCATGACCAAA
ATCCCTTAACGTGAGTTTTCGTTCCACTGAGCGTCAGACCCCGTAGAAAAGATCAAAGGATCTTCTTGAG
ATCCTTTTTTTCTGCGCGTAATCTGCTGCTTGCAAACAAAAAAACCACCGCTACCAGCGGTGGTTTGTTT
GCCGGATCAAGAGCTACCAACTCTTTTTCCGAAGGTAACTGGCTTCAGCAGAGCGCAGATACCAAATACT
GTCCTTCTAGTGTAGCCGTAGTTAGGCCACCACTTCAAGAACTCTGTAGCACCGCCTACATACCTCGCTC
TGCTAATCCTGTTACCAGTGGCTGCTGCCAGTGGCGATAAGTCGTGTCTTACCGGGTTGGACTCAAGACG
ATAGTTACCGGATAAGGCGCAGCGGTCGGGCTGAACGGGGGGTTCGTGCACACAGCCCAGCTTGGAGCGA
ACGACCTACACCGAACTGAGATACCTACAGCGTGAGCTATGAGAAAGCGCCACGCTTCCCGAAGGGAGAA
AGGCGGACAGGTATCCGGTAAGCGGCAGGGTCGGAACAGGAGAGCGCACGAGGGAGCTTCCAGGGGGAAA
CGCCTGGTATCTTTATAGTCCTGTCGGGTTTCGCCACCTCTGACTTGAGCGTCGATTTTTGTGATGCTCG
TCAGGGGGGCGGAGCCTATGGAAAAACGCCAGCAACGCGGCCTTTTTACGGTTCCTGGCCTTTTGCTGGC
CTTTTGCTCACATGTTCTTTCCTGCGTTATCCCCTGATTCTGTGGATAACCGTATTACCGCCTTTGAGTG
AGCTGATACCGCTCGCCGCAGCCGAACGACCGAGCGCAGCGAGTCAGTGAGCGAGGAAGCGGAAGAGCGC
CCAATACGCAAACCGCCTCTCCCCGCGCGTTGGCCGATTCATTAATGCAGCTGGCACGACAGGTTTCCCG
ACTGGAAAGCGGGCAGTGAGCGCAACGCAATTAATGTGAGTTACCTCACTCATTAGGCACCCCAGGCTTT
ACACTTTATGCTTCCGGCTCCTATGTTGTGTGGAATTGTGAGCGGATAACAATTTCACACAGGAAACAGC
TATGACCATGATTACGCCAAGCGCGCAATTAACCCTCACTAAAGGGAACAAAAGCTGGAGCTCTTCGAGT
TTATCATTATCAATACTCGCCATTTCAAAGAATACGTAAATAATTAATAGTAGTGATTTTCCTAACTTTA
TTTAGTCAAAAAATTAGCCTTTTAATTCTGCTGTAACCCGTACATGCCCAAAATAGGGGGCGGGTTACAC
AGAATATATAACACCGAAGGTGCCTGGGTGAACAGGTTTATTCCTGGCATCCACTAAATATAATGGAGCC
CGCTTTTTAAGCTGGCATCCAGAAAAAAAAAGAATCCCAGCACCAAAATATTGTTTTCTTCACCAACCAT
CAGTTCATAGGTCCATTCTCTTAGCGCAACTACAGAGAACAGGGGCACAAACAGGCAAAAAACGGGCACA
ACCTCAATGGAGTGATGCAACCTGCCTGGAGTAAATGATGACACAAGGCAATTGACCCACGCATGTATCT
ATCTCATTTTCTTACACCTTCTATTACCTTCTGCTCTCTCTGATTTGGAAAAAGCTGAAAAAAAAGGTTG
AAACCAGTTCCCTGAAATTATTCCCCTACTTGACTAATAAGTATATAAAGACGGTAGGTATTGATTGTAA
TTCTGTAAATCTATTTCTTAAACTTCTTAAATTCTACTTTTATAGTTAGTCTTTTTTTTAGTTTTAAAAC
ACCAGAACTTAGTTTCGACGGATTCTAGAACTAGTGGATCCCCCATCACAAGTTTGTACAAAAAAGCTGA
ACGAGAAACGTAAAATGATATAAATATCAATATATTAAATTAGATTTTGCATAAAAAACAGACTACATAA
TACTGTAAAACACAACATATCCAGTCACTATGGCGGCCGCATTAGGCACCCCAGGCTTTACACTTTATGC
TTCCGGCTCGTATAATGTGTGGATTTTGAGTTAGGATCCGTCGAGATTTTCAGGAGCTAAGGAAGCTAAA
ATGGAGAAAAAAATCACTGGATATACCACCGTTGATATATCCCAATGGCATCGTAAAGAACATTTTGAGG
CATTTCAGTCAGTTGCTCAATGTACCTATAACCAGACCGTTCAGCTGGATATTACGGCCTTTTTAAAGAC
CGTAAAGAAAAATAAGCACAAGTTTTATCCGGCCTTTATTCACATTCTTGCCCGCCTGATGAATGCTCAT
CCGGAATTCCGTATGGCAATGAAAGACGGTGAGCTGGTGATATGGGATAGTGTTCACCCTTGTTACACCG
TTTTCCATGAGCAAACTGAAACGTTTTCATCGCTCTGGAGTGAATACCACGACGATTTCCGGCAGTTTCT
ACACATATATTCGCAAGATGTGGCGTGTTACGGTGAAAACCTGGCCTATTTCCCTAAAGGGTTTATTGAG
AATATGTTTTTCGTCTCAGCCAATCCCTGGGTGAGTTTCACCAGTTTTGATTTAAACGTGGCCAATATGG
ACAACTTCTTCGCCCCCGTTTTCACCATGGGCAAATATTATACGCAAGGCGACAAGGTGCTGATGCCGCT
GGCGATTCAGGTTCATCATGCCGTCTGTGATGGCTTCCATGTCGGCAGAATGCTTAATGAATTACAACAG
TACTGCGATGAGTGGCAGGGCGGGGCGTAAACGCCGCGTGGATCCGGCTTACTAAAAGCCAGATAACAGT
ATGCGTATTTGCGCGCTGATTTTTGCGGTATAAGAATATATACTGATATGTATACCCGAAGTATGTCAAA
AAGAGGTATGCTATGAAGCAGCGTATTACAGTGACAGTTGACAGCGACAGCTATCAGTTGCTCAAGGCAT
ATATGATGTCAATATCTCCGGTCTGGTAAGCACAACCATGCAGAATGAAGCCCGTCGTCTGCGTGCCGAA
CGCTGGAAAGCGGAAAATCAGGAAGGGATGGCTGAGGTCGCCCGGTTTATTGAAATGAACGGCTCTTTTG
CTGACGAGAACAGGGGCTGGTGAAATGCAGTTTAAGGTTTACACCTATAAAAGAGAGAGCCGTTATCGTC
TGTTTGTGGATGTACAGAGTGATATTATTGACACGCCCGGGCGACGGATGGTGATCCCCCTGGCCAGTGC
ACGTCTGCTGTCAGATAAAGTCTCCCGTGAACTTTACCCGGTGGTGCATATCGGGGATGAAAGCTGGCGC
ATGATGACCACCGATATGGCCAGTGTGCCGGTCTCCGTTATCGGGGAAGAAGTGGCTGATCTCAGCCACC
GCGAAAATGACATCAAAAACGCCATTAACCTGATGTTCTGGGGAATATAAATGTCAGGCTCCCTTATACA
CAGCCAGTCTGCAGGTCGACCATAGTGACTGGATATGTTGTGTTTTACAGTATTATGTAGTCTGTTTTTT
ATGCAAAATCTAATTTAATATATTGATATTTATATCATTTTACGTTTCTCGTTCAGCTTTCTTGTACAAA
GTGGTGATGGGCTGCAGGAATTCGATATCAAGCTTAATGGACAACACCGAGGACGTCATCAAGGAGTTCA
TGCAGTTCAAGGTGCGCATGGAGGGCTCCGTGAACGGCCACTACTTCGAGATCGAGGGCGAGGGCGAGGG
CAAGCCCTACGAGGGCACCCAGACCGCCAAGCTGCAGGTGACCAAGGGCGGCCCCCTGCCCTTCGCCTGG
GACATCCTGTCCCCCCAGTTCCAGTACGGCTCCAAGGCCTACGTGAAGCACCCCGCCGACATCCCCGACT
ACATGAAGCTGTCCTTCCCCGAGGGCTTCACCTGGGAGCGCTCCATGAACTTCGAGGACGGCGGCGTGGT
GGAGGTGCAGCAGGACTCCTCCCTGCAGGACGGCACCTTCATCTACAAGGTGAAGTTCAAGGGCGTGAAC
TTCCCCGCCGACGGCCCCGTAATGCAGAAGAAGACTGCCGGCTGGGAGCCCTCCACCGAGAAGCTGTACC
CCCAGGACGGCGTGCTGAAGGGCGAGATCTCCCACGCCCTGAAGCTGAAGGACGGCGGCCACTACACCTG
CGACTTCAAGACCGTGTACAAGGCCAAGAAGCCCGTGCAGCTGCCCGGCAACCACTACGTGGACTCCAAG
CTGGACATCACCAACCACAACGAGGACTACACCGTGGTGGAGCAGTACGAGCACGCCGAGGCCCGCCACT
CCGGCTCCCAGTAGCTCGAGTCATGTAATTAGTTATGTCACGCTTACATTCACGCCCTCCCCCCACATCC
GCTCTAACCGAAAAGGAAGGAGTTAGACAACCTGAAGTCTAGGTCCCTATTTATTTTTTTATAGTTATGT
TAGTATTAAGAACGTTATTTATATTTCAAATTTTTCTTTTTTTTCTGTACAGACGCGTGTACGCATGTAA
CATTATACTGAAAACCTTGCTTGAGAAGGTTTTGGGACGCTCGAAGGCTTTAATTTGCGGCCGGTACCCA
ATTCGCCCTATAGTGAGTCGTATTACGCGCGCTCACTGGCCGTCGTTTTACAACGTCGTGACTGGGAAAA
CCCTGGCGTTACCCAACTTAATCGCCTTGCAGCACATCCCCCTTTCGCCAGCTGGCGTAATAGCGAAGAG
GCCCGCACCGATCGCCCTTCCCAACAGTTGCGCAGCCTGAATGGCGAATGGCGCG
[124 nt withheld, positions 6356-6479]
C
[91 nt withheld, positions 6481-6571]
A
[49 nt withheld, positions 6573-6621]
CCTTTGACGTTGGAGTCCACGTTCTTT
[37 nt withheld, positions 6649-6685]
ACCCTATCTCGGTCTATTCTTTTGATTTATAAGGGATTTTGCCGATTTCGGCCTATTGGTTAAAAAATGA
GCTGATTTAACAAAAATTTAACGCGAATTTTAACAAAATATTAACGTTTACAATTTCCTGATGCGGTATT
TTCTCCTTACGCATCTGTGCGGTATTTCACACCGCATAGGCAAGTGCACAAACAATACTTAAATAAATAC
TACTCAGTAATAACCTATTTCTTAGCATTTTTGACGAAATTTGCTATTTTGTTAGAGTCTTTTACACCAT
TTGTCTCCACACCTCCGCTTACATCAACACCAATAACGCCATTTAATCTAAGCGCATCACCAACATTTTC
TGGCGTCAGTCCACCAGCTAACATAAAATGTAAGCTTTCGGGGCTCTCTTGCCTTCCAACCCAGTCAGAA
ATCGAGTTCCAATCCAAAAGTTCACCTGTCCCACCTGCTTCTGAATCAAACAAGGGAATAAACGAATGAG
GTTTCTGTGAAGCTGCACTGAGTAGTATGTTGCAGTCTTTTGGAAATACGAGTCTTTTAATAACTGGCAA
ACCGAGGAACTCTTGGTATTCTTGCCACGACTCATCTCCATGCAGTTGGACGATATCAATGCCGTAATCA
TTGACCAGAGCCAAAACATCCTCCTTAGGTTGATTACGAAACACGCCAACCAAGTATTTCGGAGTGCCTG
AACTATTTTTATATGCTTTTACAAGACTTGAAATTTTCCTTGCAATAACCGGGTCAATTGTTCTCTTTCT
ATTGGGCACACATATAATACCCAGCAAGTCAGCATCGGAATCTAGAGCACATTCTGCGGCCTCTGTGCTC
TGCAAGCCGCAAACTTTCACCAATGGACCAGAACTACCTGTGAAATTAATAACAGACATACTCCAAGCTG
CCTTTGTGTGCTTAATCACGTATACTCACGTGCTCAATAGTCACCAATGCCCTCCCTCTTGGCCCTCTCC
TTTTCTTTTTTCGACCGAATTAATTCTTAATCGGCAAAAAAAGAAAAGCTCCGGATCAAGATTGTACGTA
AGGTGACAAGCTATTTTTCAATAAAGAATATCTTCCACTACTGCCATCTGGCGTCATAACTGCAAAGTAC
ACATATATTACGATGCTGTCTATTAAATGCTTCCTATATTATATATATAGTAATGTCGTTTATGGTGCAC
TCTCAGTACAATCTGCTCTGATGCCGCATAGTTAAGCCAGCCCCGACACCCGCCAACACCCGCTGACGCG
CCCTGACGGGCTTGTCTGCTCCCGGCATCCGCTTACAGACAAGCTGTGACCGTCTCCGGGAGCTGCATGT
GTCAGAGGTTTTCACCGTCATCACCGAAACGCGCGA
