>Addgene plasmid #14360 | pAG414GPD-ccdB-DsRed | addgene partial sequence | sequence record 20963 | 14360 with pRS_marker
AAGCATTTAATAGAACAGCATCGTAATATATGTGTACTTTGCAGTTATGACGCCAGATGGCAGTAGTGGA
AGATATTCTTTATTGAAAAATAGCTTGTCACCTTACGTACAATCTTGATCCGGAGCTTTTCTTTTTTTGC
CGATTAAGAATTAATTCGGTCGAAAAAAGAAAAGGAGAGGGCCAAGAGGGAGGGCATTGGTGACTATTGA
GCACGTGAGTATACGTGATTAAGCACACAAAGGCAGCTTGGAGTATGTCTGTTATTAATTTCACAGGTAG
TTCTGGTCCATTGGTGAAAGTTTGCGGCTTGCAGAGCACAGAGGCCGCAGAATGTGCTCTAGATTCCGAT
GCTGACTTGCTGGGTATTATATGTGTGCCCAATAGAAAGAGAACAATTGACCCGGTTATTGCAAGGAAAA
TTTCAAGTCTTGTAAAAGCATATAAAAATAGTTCAGGCACTCCGAAATACTTGGTTGGCGTGTTTCCTAA
TCAACCTAAGGAGGATGTTTTGGCTCTGGTCAATGAATACGGCATTGATATCGTCCAACTGCATGG
