>Addgene plasmid #14360 | pAG414GPD-ccdB-DsRed | addgene partial sequence | sequence record 20964 | 14360 with GW5
AGCCTGGGGGTGCCTAATGCGGCCGCCATAGTGACTGGATATGTTGTGTTTTACAGTATTATGTAGTCTG
TTTTTTATGCAAAATCTAATTTAATATATTGATATTTATATCATTTTACGTTTCTCGTTCAGCTTTTTTG
TACAAACTTGTGATGGGGGATCCACTAGTTCTAGAATCCGTCGAAACTAAGTTCTGGTGTTTTAAAACTA
AAAAAAAGACTAACTATAAAAGTAGAATTTAAGAAGTTTAAGAAATAGATTTACAGAATTACAATCAATA
CCTACCGTCTTTATATACTTATTAGTCAAGTAGGGGAATAATTTCAGGGAACTGGTTTCAACCTTTTTTT
TCAGCTTTTTCCAAATCAGAGAGAGCAGAAGGTAATAGAAGGTGTAAGAAAATGAGATAGATACATGCGT
GGGTCAATTGCCTTGTGTCATCATTTACTCCAGGCAGGTTGCATCACTCCATTGAGGTTGTGCCCGTTTT
TTGCCTGTTTGTGCCCCTGTTCTCTGTAGTTGCGCTAAGAGAATGGACCTATGAACTGATGGTTGGTGAA
GAAAACAATATTTTGGTGCTGGGATTCTTTTTTTTTCTGGATGCCAGCTTAAAAAGCGGGCTCCATTATA
TTT
