>Addgene plasmid #14360 | pAG414GPD-ccdB-DsRed | addgene partial sequence | sequence record 20965 | 14360 with GW3
GTCTCGTTATCGGGGAAGAAGTGGCTGATCTCAGCCACCGCGAAAATGACATCAAAAACGCCATTAACCT
GATGTTCTGGGGAATATAAATGTCAGGCTCCCTTATACACAGCCAGTCTGCAGGTCGACCATAGTGACTG
GATATGTTGTGTTTTACAGTATTATGTAGTCTGTTTTTTATGCAAAATCTAATTTAATATATTGATATTT
ATATCATTTTACGTTTCTCGTTCAGCTTTCTTGTACAAAGTGGTGATGGGCTGCAGGAATTCGATATCAA
GCTTAATGGACAACACCGAGGACGTCATCAAGGAGTTCATGCAGTTCAAGGTGCGCATGGAGGGCTCCGT
GAACGGCCACTACTTCGAGATCGAGGGCGAGGGCGAGGGCAAGCCCTACGAGGGCACCCAGACCGCCAAG
CTGCAGGTGACCAAGGGCGGCCCCCTGCCCTTCGCCTGGGACATCCTGTCCCCCCAGTTCCAGTACGGCT
CCAAGGCCTACGTGAAGCACCCCGCCGACATCCCCGACTACATGAAGCTGTCCTTCCCCGAGGGCTTCAC
CTGGGAGCGCTCCATGAACTTCGAGGACGGCGGCGTGGTGGAGGTGCAGCAGGACTCCTCCCTGCAGGAC
GGCACCTTCATCTACAAGGTGAAGTTCAAGGGCGTGAACTTCCC
